>Addgene plasmid #52530 | pIW1 | depositor full sequence | sequence record 81490 | pIW1 sequence 3850 bps
GCCCCTGCAGCCGAATTATATTATTTTTGCCAAATAATTTTTAACAAAAGCTCTGAAGTCTTCTTCATTT
AAATTCTTAGATGATACTTCATCTGGAAAATTGTCCCAATTAGTAGCATCACGCTGTGAGTAAGTTCTAA
ACCATTTTTTTATTGTTGTATTATCTCTAATCTTACTACTCGATGAGTTTTCGGTATTATCTCTATTTTT
AACTTGGAGCAGGTTCCATTCATTGTTTTTTTCATCATAGTGAATAAAATCAACTGCTTTAACACTTGTG
CCTGAACACCATATCCATCCGGCGTAATACGACTCACTATAGGGAGAGCGGCCGCCAGATCTTCCGGATG
GCTCGAGAGCGCTTGGAGCCACCCGCAGTTCGAGAAAGGTGGAGGTTCCGGAGGTGGATCGGGAGGTGGA
TCGTGGAGCCACCCGCAGTTCGAAAAATGAACTAGTGAAGTTCCTATACTTTCTAGAGAATAGGAACTTC
AAATAAACATATGCTGTTGGAATATACTATTCAACCTACAAAAATAACGTTAAACAACACTACTTTATAT
TTGATATGAATGGCCACACCTTTTATGCCATAAAACATATTGTAAGAGAATACCACTCTTTTTATTCCTT
CTTTCCTTCTTGTACGTTTTTTGCTGTGAGTAGGTCGTGGTGCTGGTGTTGCAGTTGAAATAACTTAAAA
TATAAATCATAAAACTCAAACATAAACTTGACTATTTATTTATTTATTAAGAAAGGAGGTACCGGTATGG
CCAAGCCTTTGTCTCAAGAAGAATCCACCCTCATTGAAAGAGCAACGGCTACAATCAACAGCATCCCCAT
CTCTGAAGACTACAGCGTCGCCAGCGCAGCTCTCTCTAGCGACGGCCGCATCTTCACTGGTGTCAATGTA
TATCATTTTACTGGGGGACCTTGCGCAGAACTCGTGGTGCTGGGCACTGCTGCTGCTGCGGCAGCTGGCA
ACCTGACTTGTATCGTCGCGATCGGAAATGAGAACAGGGGCATCTTGAGCCCCTGCGGACGGTGCCGACA
GGTTCTTCTCGATCTGCATCCTGGGATCAAAGCCATAGTGAAGGACAGTGATGGACAGCCGACGGCAGTT
GGGATTCGTGAATTGCTGCCCTCTGGTTATGTGTGGGAGGGCTAGAAATTATTAAAAATAAAACTTTAAA
AATAAATTTGTTTCTAACATATGGAAGTTCCTATACTTTCTAGAGAATAGGAACTTCATCTTTCTAGAAG
ATCTCCTACAATATTCTCAGCTGCCATGGAAAATCGATGTTCTTCTTTTATTCTCTCAAGATTTTCAGGC
TGTATATTAAAACTTATATTAAGAACTATGCTAACCACCTCATCAGGAACCGTTGTAGGTGGCGTGGGTT
TTCTTGGCAATCGACTCTCATGAAAACTACGAGCTAAATATTCAATATGTTCCTCTTGACCAACTTTATT
CTGCATTTTTTTTGAACGAGGTTTAGAGCAAGCTTCAGGAAACTGAGACAGGAATTTTATTAAAAATTTA
AATTTTGAAGAAAGTTCAGGGTTAATAGCATCCATTTTTTGCTTTGCAAGTTCCTCAGCATTCTTAACAA
AAGACGTCTCTTTTGACATGTTTAAAGTTTAAACCTCCTGTGTGAAATTATTATCCGCTCATAATTCCAC
ACATTATACGAGCCGGAAGCATAAAGTGTAAAGCCTGGGGTGCCTAATGAGTGAGCTAACTCACATTAAT
TGCGTTGCGCTCACTGCCAATTGCTTTCCAGTCGGGAAACCTGTCGTGCCAGCTGCATTAATGAATCGGC
CAACGCGCGGGGAGAGGCGGTTTGCGTATTGGGCGCTCTTCCGCTTCCTCGCTCACTGACTCGCTGCGCT
CGGTCGTTCGGCTGCGGCGAGCGGTATCAGCTCACTCAAAGGCGGTAATACGGTTATCCACAGAATCAGG
GGATAACGCAGGAAAGAACATGTGAGCAAAAGGCCAGCAAAAGGCCAGGAACCGTAAAAAGGCCGCGTTG
CTGGCGTTTTTCCATAGGCTCCGCCCCCCTGACGAGCATCACAAAAATCGACGCTCAAGTCAGAGGTGGC
GAAACCCGACAGGACTATAAAGATACCAGGCGTTTCCCCCTGGAAGCTCCCTCGTGCGCTCTCCTGTTCC
GACCCTGCCGCTTACCGGATACCTGTCCGCCTTTCTCCCTTCGGGAAGCGTGGCGCTTTCTCATAGCTCA
CGCTGTAGGTATCTCAGTTCGGTGTAGGTCGTTCGCTCCAAGCTGGGCTGTGTGCACGAACCCCCCGTTC
AGCCCGACCGCTGCGCCTTATCCGGTAACTATCGTCTTGAGTCCAACCCGGTAAGACACGACTTATCGCC
ACTGGCAGCAGCCACTGGTAACAGGATTAGCAGAGCGAGGTATGTAGGCGGTGCTACAGAGTTCTTGAAG
TGGTGGCCTAACTACGGCTACACTAGAAGGACAGTATTTGGTATCTGCGCTCTGCTGAAGCCAGTTACCT
TCGGAAAAAGAGTTGGTAGCTCTTGATCCGGCAAACAAACCACCGCTGGTAGCGGTGGTTTTTTTGTTTG
CAAGCAGCAGATTACGCGCAGAAAAAAAGGATCTCAAGAAGATCCTTTGATCTTTTCTACGGGGTCTGAC
GCTCAGTGGAACGAAAACTCACGTTAAGGGATTTTGGTCATGAGATTATCAAAAAGGATCTTCACCTAGA
TCCTTTTAAATTAAAAATGAAGTTTTAAATCAATCTAAAGTATATATGAGTAAACTTGGTCTGACAGTTA
CCAATGCTTAATCAGTGAGGCACCTATCTCAGCGATCTGTCTATTTCGTTCATCCATAGTTGCCTGACTC
CCCGTCGTGTAGATAACTACGATACGGGAGGGCTTACCATCTGGCCCCAGTGCTGCAATGATACCGCGAG
ACCCACGCTCACCGGCTCCAGATTTATCAGCAATAAACCAGCCAGCCGGAAGGGCCGAGCGCAGAAGTGG
TCCTGCAACTTTATCCGCCTCCATCCAGTCTATTAATTGTTGCCGGGAAGCTAGAGTAAGTAGTTCGCCA
GTTAATAGTTTGCGCAACGTTGTTGCCATTGCTACAGGCATCGTGGTGTCACGCTCGTCGTTTGGTATGG
CTTCATTCAGCTCCGGTTCCCAACGATCAAGGCGAGTTACATGATCCCCCATGTTGTGCAAAAAAGCGGT
TAGCTCCTTCGGTCCTCCGATCGTTGTCAGAAGTAAGTTGGCCGCAGTGTTATCACTCATGGTTATGGCA
GCACTGCATAATTCTCTTACTGTCATGCCATCCGTAAGATGCTTTTCTGTGACTGGTGAGTACTCAACCA
AGTCATTCTGAGAATAGTGTATGCGGCGACCGAGTTGCTCTTGCCCGGCGTCAATACGGGATAATACCGC
GCCACATAGCAGAACTTTAAAAGTGCTCATCATTGGAAAACGTTCTTCGGGGCGAAAACTCTCAAGGATC
TTACCGCTGTTGAGATCCAGTTCGATGTAACCCACTCGTGCACCCAACTGATCTTCAGCATCTTTTACTT
TCACCAGCGTTTCTGGGTGAGCAAAAACAGGAAGGCAAAATGCCGCAAAAAAGGGAATAAGGGCGACACG
GAAATGTTGAATACTCATACTCTTCCTTTTTCAATATTATTGAAGCATTTATCAGGGTTATTGTCTCATG
AGCGGATACATATTTGAATGTATTTAGAAAAATAAACAAATAGGGGTTCCGCGCACATTTCCCCGAAAAG
TGCCACCTGACGTCTAAGAAACCATTATTATCATGACATTAACCTATAAAAATAGGCGTATCACGAGGCC
Features (pLannotate 1.2.2; 14 found; start..end, strand, type, name):
    305..323     +  promoter       T7 promoter: promoter for bacteriophage T7 RNA polymerase
    364..383     +  CDS            Strep-Tag II (fragment): peptide that binds Strep-Tactin®, an engineered form of streptavidin
    424..446     +  CDS            Strep-Tag II (fragment): peptide that binds Strep-Tactin®, an engineered form of streptavidin
    457..490     -  protein_bind   FRT (minimal): supports FLP-mediated excision but not integration (Turan and Bode, 2011) FLP recombinase from the Saccharomyces cerevisiae 2μ plasmid
    505..757     +  promoter       copia promoter (fragment): strong promoter from the Drosophila transposable element copia (Sinclair et al., 1986)
    767..1164    +  CDS            BSD (fragment): blasticidin S deaminase; Aspergillus terreus BSD; confers resistance to blasticidin
   1166..1195    +  misc_feature   P element 3' end (fragment): P element 3' end
   1214..1247    -  protein_bind   FRT (minimal): supports FLP-mediated excision but not integration (Turan and Bode, 2011) FLP recombinase from the Saccharomyces cerevisiae 2μ plasmid
   1682..1712    -  promoter       lac UV5 promoter: E. coli lac promoter with an "up" mutation
   1727..1748    -  protein_bind   CAP binding site: CAP binding activates transcription in the presence of cAMP. E. coli catabolite activator protein
   1773..1856    -  CDS            lacI (fragment): lac repressor; lacI; The lac repressor binds to the lac operator to inhibit transcription in E. coli. This inhibition can be relieved by adding lactose or isopropyl-β-D-thiogalactopyranoside (IPTG).
   2039..2627    -  rep_origin     ori: high-copy-number ColE1/pMB1/pBR322/pUC origin of replication
   2798..3658    -  CDS            AmpR: β-lactamase; bla; confers resistance to ampicillin, carbenicillin, and related antibiotics
   3659..3763    -  promoter       AmpR promoter: bla
