[The description below was written by a language model from this plasmid's Addgene catalogue record and pLannotate feature annotations shown in this document.]
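Description:
pIW1 is a small (about 3.85 kb) template plasmid built in the pJet1.2 blunt-end cloning backbone. It is not meant to be expressed or delivered as a whole. It serves as a PCR template for producing homologous-recombination donor fragments that add a C-terminal Twin-Strep tag to endogenous genes, in the context of CRISPR/Cas9-mediated genome modification of cultured Drosophila cells. In E. coli it is propagated at high copy number from a ColE1/pUC-type origin and selected with ampicillin through the β-lactamase gene and its native promoter. The remaining backbone features are a T7 promoter just upstream of the insert and lac UV5 promoter, CAP site and lacI fragments.

The synthetic insert of roughly 890 bp begins with two Strep-Tag II repeats, which together form the Twin-Strep tag, a peptide that binds Strep-Tactin and allows affinity purification or detection of the tagged protein. Directly downstream lies a selection cassette flanked by two minimal FRT sites. In this cassette, a fragment of the strong Drosophila copia promoter drives the blasticidin S deaminase gene, followed by a short sequence annotated as a P element 3' end fragment. Amplifying the tag and marker would generate a linear donor, and homology to the chosen locus would presumably come from the primers, though the record does not spell this out. After integration, blasticidin selects the modified cells. Both FRT sites are annotated on the same strand, so FLP recombinase should be able to excise the marker and leave the tagged locus with a single FRT scar.
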