Addgene plasmid #52530: pIW1
Purpose: serves as PCR-template to generate HR donors for C-terminal Twin-Strep tag
Depositing lab: Klaus Foerstemann. Depositing organization: Ludwig-Maximilians-Universitaet Muenchen (LMU). Publication: Efficient chromosomal gene modification with CRISPR/cas9 and PCR-based homologous recombination donors in cultured Drosophila cells. Bottcher R, Hollmann M, Merk K, Nitschko V, Obermaier C, Philippou-Massier J, Wieland I, Gaul U, Forstemann K. Nucleic Acids Res. 2014 Apr 19. 10.1093/nar/gku289 PubMed 24748663.
Backbone
  Vector backbone: pJet1.2
  Backbone manufacturer: Thermor Fisher / Fermentas
  Backbone size w/o insert (bp): 2972
  Total vector size (bp): 3850
  Vector type: blunt cloning kit
  Selectable markers: Blasticidin
Growth in bacteria
  Bacterial resistance: Ampicillin, 100 μg/mL
  Growth temperature: 37°C
  Growth strain: XL1 Blue
  Copy number: High Copy
Gene/Insert
  Gene/Insert name: Twin-STREP-tag
  Species: Synthetic
  Insert size (bp): 891
  Cloning method: Unknown
  Sequencing primers: 5′ taatacgactcactataggg
Terms and licenses: Academic/Nonprofit Terms; Industry Terms: Not Available to Industry
How to cite: pIW1 was a gift from Klaus Foerstemann (Addgene plasmid # 52530 ; http://n2t.net/addgene:52530 ; RRID:Addgene_52530)
