>Addgene plasmid #52530 | pIW1 | addgene partial sequence | sequence record 82640 | T7 5'-TAATACGACTCACTATAGGG-3'
GGCTCGAGAGCGCTTGGAGCCACCCGCAGTTCGAGAAAGGTGGAGGTTCCGGAGGTGGATCGGGAGGTGG
ATCGTGGAGCCACCCGCAGTTCGAAAAATGAACTAGTGAAGTTCCTATACTTTCTAGAGAATAGGAACTT
CAAATAAACATATGCTGTTGGAATATACTATTCAACCTACAAAAATAACGTTAAACAACACTACTTTATA
TTTGATATGAATGGCCACACCTTTTATGCCATAAAACATATTGTAAGAGAATACCACTCTTTTTATTCCT
TCTTTCCTTCTTGTACGTTTTTTGCTGTGAGTAGGTCGTGGTGCTGGTGTTGCAGTTGAAATAACTTAAA
ATATAAATCATAAAACTCAAACATAAACTTGACTATTTATTTATTTATTAAGAAAGGAGGTACCGGTATG
GCCAAGCCTTTGTCTCAAGAAGAATCCACCCTCATTGAAAGAGCAACGGCTACAATCAACAGCATCCCCA
TCTCTGAAGACTACAGCGTCGCCAGCGCAGCTCTCTCTAGCGACGGCCGCATCTTCACTGGTGTCAATGT
ATATCATTTTACTGGGGGACCTTGCGCAGAACTCGTGGTGCTGGGCACTGCTGCTGCTGCGGCAGCTGGC
AACCTGACTTGTATCGTCGCGATCGGAAATGAGAACAGGGGCATCTTGAGCCCCTGCGGACGGTGCCGAC
AGGTTCTTCTCGATCTGCATCCTGGGATCAAAGCCATAGTGAAGGACAGTGATGGACAGCCGACGGCAGT
TGGGATTCGTGAATTGCTGCCCTCTGGTTATGTGTGG
